Addgene plasmid #169728: pcDNA6.2EmGFP-cDAXX-0SB
Purpose: Mammalian expression construct of GFP tagged cDAXX-0SB
Depositing lab: Tanja Mittag. Depositing organization: St. Jude Children's Research Hospital. Publication: Cancer Mutations of the Tumor Suppressor SPOP Disrupt the Formation of Active, Phase-Separated Compartments. Bouchard JJ, Otero JH, Scott DC, Szulc E, Martin EW, Sabri N, Granata D, Marzahn MR, Lindorff-Larsen K, Salvatella X, Schulman BA, Mittag T. Mol Cell. 2018 Oct 4;72(1):19-36.e8. doi: 10.1016/j.molcel.2018.08.027. Epub 2018 Sep 20. PubMed 30244836.
Backbone
  Vector backbone: pcDNA6.2
  Backbone manufacturer: Invitrogen
  Vector type: Mammalian Expression
Growth in bacteria
  Bacterial resistance: Ampicillin, 100 μg/mL
  Growth temperature: 37°C
  Growth strain: DH5alpha
  Copy number: High Copy
Gene/Insert
  Gene/Insert name: cDAXX-0SB
  Species: H. sapiens (human)
  Insert size (bp): 732
  Mutation: Comprises residues 495-741 and has the major SB motifs mutated
  Entrez Gene: DAXX (a.k.a. BING2, DAP6, EAP1, SMIM40)
  Promoter: CMV
  Tag / fusion protein: GFP (N terminal on insert)
  Cloning method: Gateway Cloning
Terms and licenses: Academic/Nonprofit Terms; Industry Terms: Not Available to Industry
How to cite: pcDNA6.2EmGFP-cDAXX-0SB was a gift from Tanja Mittag (Addgene plasmid # 169728 ; http://n2t.net/addgene:169728 ; RRID:Addgene_169728)
