[The description below was written by a language model from this plasmid's Addgene catalogue record and pLannotate feature annotations shown in this document.]
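Description:
pcDNA6.2EmGFP-cDAXX-0SB is a mammalian expression plasmid built on the Invitrogen pcDNA6.2 Gateway destination backbone, designed to produce a green-fluorescent fusion of a mutant C-terminal fragment of human DAXX. It is maintained in E. coli at high copy through a ColE1/pUC-type origin and selected with ampicillin via the β-lactamase gene. An f1 origin is also present. For selection in mammalian cells, the annotated sequence carries a blasticidin S deaminase (BSD) gene downstream of tandem SV40 early and EM7 promoters, followed by an SV40 polyadenylation signal. Short bleomycin-resistance and lac-region fragments nearby appear to be backbone remnants rather than functional units.

The expression cassette is driven by the CMV immediate-early enhancer and promoter. It encodes Emerald GFP, followed by an attB1 site, the DAXX fragment and an attB2 site, which matches the recorded Gateway cloning and places the fluorescent protein at the N-terminus of the insert. According to the record, the roughly 0.7 kb insert, cDAXX-0SB, comprises residues 495–741 of DAXX with its major SB motifs mutated. The record does not spell out the abbreviation, although the associated publication concerns the tumour suppressor SPOP and its phase-separated compartments. A partial V5 epitope sequence lies downstream of attB2, and the record does not indicate whether it is translated as part of the fusion. Transcripts are terminated by the HSV TK polyadenylation signal.

The construct is intended for transient or blasticidin-selected expression in mammalian cells, where the GFP tag allows the mutant DAXX fragment's localisation to be imaged. Given the publication topic, it plausibly serves as a motif-deficient comparison to a wild-type fragment.
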