Features (pLannotate 1.2.2; 24 found; start..end, strand, type, name):
     83..412     -  promoter       SV40 promoter: SV40 enhancer and early promoter
    426..854     -  rep_origin     f1 ori (sequence partly withheld): f1 bacteriophage origin of replication; arrow indicates direction of (+) strand synthesis
    949..965     +  polyA_signal   bGH poly(A) signal (fragment): bovine growth hormone polyadenylation signal
   1056..1104    -  polyA_signal   HSV TK poly(A) signal: herpes simplex virus thymidine kinase polyadenylation signal (Cole and Stacy, 1985)
   1188..1226    -  CDS            V5 tag (fragment): epitope tag from simian virus 5
   1237..1261    +  protein_bind   attB2: mutant version of attB; recombination site for the Gateway® BP reaction BP Clonase™
   1266..2003    -  CDS            DAXX (fragment): DAXX_HUMAN - Also known as BING2, DAP6. Experimental evidence at protein level: Swiss-Prot protein existence level 1. Transcription corepressor known to repress transcriptional potential of several sumoylated transcription factors. Down-regulates basal and activated transcription. Its transcription repressor activity is modulated by recruiting it to subnuclear compartments like the nucleolus or PML/POD/ND10 nuclear bodies through interactions with MCSR1 and PML, respectively. Seems to regulate transcription in PML/POD/ND10 nuclear bodies together with PML and may influence TNFRSF6-dependent ap
   2006..2030    -  protein_bind   attB1: mutant version of attB; recombination site for the Gateway® BP reaction BP Clonase™
   2046..2762    -  CDS            Emerald: Emerald is a basic (constitutively fluorescent) green fluorescent protein published in 1998, derived from Aequorea victoria. It is reported to be a very rapidly-maturing weak dimer.
   2887..3090    -  promoter       CMV promoter: human cytomegalovirus (CMV) immediate early promoter
   3091..3470    -  enhancer       CMV enhancer: human cytomegalovirus immediate early enhancer
   3625..3677    +  misc_feature   bom (fragment): basis of mobility region from pBR322
   3736..3840    +  promoter       AmpR promoter: bla
   3841..4701    +  CDS            AmpR: β-lactamase; bla; confers resistance to ampicillin, carbenicillin, and related antibiotics
   4872..5460    +  rep_origin     ori: high-copy-number ColE1/pMB1/pBR322/pUC origin of replication
   5643..5735    +  CDS            lacI (fragment): lac repressor; lacI; The lac repressor binds to the lac operator to inhibit transcription in E. coli. This inhibition can be relieved by adding lactose or isopropyl-β-D-thiogalactopyranoside (IPTG).
   5748..5769    +  protein_bind   CAP binding site: CAP binding activates transcription in the presence of cAMP. E. coli catabolite activator protein
   5784..5814    +  promoter       lac promoter: promoter for the E. coli lac operon
   5822..5838    +  protein_bind   lac operator: The lac repressor binds to the lac operator to inhibit transcription in E. coli. This inhibition can be relieved by adding lactose or isopropyl-β-D-thiogalactopyranoside (IPTG). lac repressor encoded by lacI
   5911..6032    -  polyA_signal   SV40 poly(A) signal: SV40 polyadenylation signal
   6027..6152    -  CDS            ble (fragment): BLE_KLEPN - Experimental evidence at protein level: Swiss-Prot protein existence level 1. Binding protein with a strong affinity to the bleomycin family of antibiotics. Binds to CL990; an antimitotic-antibiotic compound. From Klebsiella pneumoniae.
   6162..6189    -  CDS            BleoR (fragment): antibiotic-binding protein; Sh ble from Streptoalloteichus hindustanus; confers resistance to bleomycin, phleomycin, and Zeocin™
   6190..6588    -  CDS            BSD: blasticidin S deaminase; Aspergillus terreus BSD; confers resistance to blasticidin
   6607..35      -  promoter       EM7 promoter (across the origin): synthetic bacterial promoter&nbsp
>Addgene plasmid #169728 | pcDNA6.2EmGFP-cDAXX-0SB | addgene full sequence | sequence record 334845 | Addgene NGS Result
ATGCCGATATACTATGCCGATGATTAATTGTCAACACGTGCTGATCAGATCCGAAAATGGATATACAAGC
TCCCGGGAGCTTTTTGCAAAAGCCTAGGCCTCCAAAAAAGCCTCCTCACTACTTCTGGAATAGCTCAGAG
GCAGAGGCGGCCTCGGCCTCTGCATAAATAAAAAAAATTAGTCAGCCATGGGGCGGAGAATGGGCGGAAC
TGGGCGGAGTTAGGGGCGGGATGGGCGGAGTTAGGGGCGGGACTATGGTTGCTGACTAATTGAGATGCAT
GCTTTGCATACTTCTGCCTGCTGGGGAGCCTGGGGACTTTCCACACCTGGTTGCTGACTAATTGAGATGC
ATGCTTTGCATACTTCTGCCTGCTGGGGAGCCTGGGGACTTTCCACACCCTAACTGACACACATTCCACA
GAATTAATTCGCGTTAAATTTTTGTTAAATCAGCTCATTTTTTAACCAATAGGCCGAAATCGGCAAAATC
CCTTATAAATCAAAAGAATAGACCGAGATAGGGT
[37 nt withheld, positions 525-561]
AAAGAACGTGGACTCCAACGTCAAAGG
[49 nt withheld, positions 589-637]
T
[91 nt withheld, positions 639-729]
G
[124 nt withheld, positions 731-854]
GGGGATACCCCCTAGAGCCCCAGCTGCGCAGATCTGCTATGGCAGGGCCTGCCGCCCCGACGTTGGCTGC
GAGCCCTGGGCCTTCACCCGAACTTGGGGGGTGGGGTGGGGAAAAGGAAGAAACGCGGGCGTATTGGCCC
CAATGGGGTCTCGGTGGGGTATCGACAGAGTGCCAGCCCTGGGACCGAACCCCGCGTTTATGAACAAACG
ACCCAACACCCGTGCGTTTTATTCTGTCTTTTTATTGCCGTCATAGCGCGGGTTCCTTCCGGTATTGTCT
CCTTCCGTGTTTCAGTTAGCCTCCCCCGTTTAAACTCATTACTAACCGGTACGCGTAGAATCGAGACCGA
GGAGAGGGTTAGGGATAGGCTTCCCGTTATCAACCACTTTGTACAAGAAAGCTGGGTCTTAGTCGCTGTC
GGACAGCACGATGATCTCTTCGGGGTCGCACTGTGTGGCCACGCTGGTTCTAGAGGTGCCAGGTCTTGGA
GGTTGGCTGTGAGGTGTCTGGCTCAGTCTGGCTGGAGATGGGATGCTCAGAGACACGGGAGACAGTCCAT
GGCTAGGGCTATCCACTCTGGCGCTATCAGGAGACACTGGGGCCAGAGAAGCCAGAGGACTTGGAGGACT
AGGCAGTGTGCTGATCCGCCTGCCGTTTCTCTCGTGCACGCTTCTCTGTCTTTCCACGTAGCTGTTGCCC
AGAGGGCCAGATCCGGTCTGCCTTCTCTCTCTTCTAGACCGCCTGCTAGGAGGTCCAGAATCGCCCCAGT
TGTGAGGGGACACTCCGCCATTAAAGGTGGTGCTGGTGACCATGCCAGCGCCGTTTTCCAGCACGGTGGT
GAAAGGTTCCTCGCTCTGTCTGATGCTCCGAGGGCTGTCTGTTTCCACGCTGCTGGGTGTATCCAGAGGC
AGGGCCTCGATTTCCAGCTCGAACAGCTGAGACACAGGGGATTCCTCTTCCAGGGTCAGTTCCTCGGGCT
GTTCGCCATTAGACTCGGCGTCGATGGAGCTAGGAGCCAGAGGTTCTTCGCTCAGCAGGCTGGGAGACAC
GATTCTGCCTCTGTTCTGCTGCTCGCCGATGGATCTAGGGCTCTGCTTGCCAGGTTCCAGGTTCCGCTCG
TTGCTGATCTGCAGGCTGCTCATGGGGCTGAAGCCTGCTTTTTTGTACAAACTTGTTGATGGGCTCGAGC
CCTTGTACAGCTCGTCCATGCCGAGAGTGATCCCGGCGGCGGTCACGAACTCCAGCAGGACCATGTGATC
GCGCTTCTCGTTGGGGTCTTTGCTCAGGGCGGACTGGGTGCTCAGGTAGTGGTTGTCGGGCAGCAGCACG
GGGCCGTCGCCGATGGGGGTGTTCTGCTGGTAGTGGTCGGCGAGCTGCACGCTGCCGTCCTCGATGTTGT
GGCGGGTCTTGAAGTTCACCTTGATGCCGTTCTTCTGCTTGTCGGCGGTGATATAGACCTTGTGGCTGTT
GTAGTTGTACTCCAGCTTGTGCCCCAGGATGTTGCCGTCCTCCTTGAAGTCGATGCCCTTCAGCTCGATG
CGGTTCACCAGGGTGTCGCCCTCGAACTTCACCTCGGCGCGGGTCTTGTAGTTGCCGTCGTCCTTGAAGA
AGATGGTGCGCTCCTGGACGTAGCCTTCGGGCATGGCGGACTTGAAGAAGTCGTGCTGCTTCATGTGGTC
GGGGTAGCGGGCGAAGCACTGCACGCCGTAGGTGAAGGTGGTCACGAGGGTGGGCCAGGGCACGGGCAGC
TTGCCGGTGGTGCAGATGAACTTCAGGGTCAGCTTGCCGTAGGTGGCATCGCCCTCGCCCTCGCCGGACA
CGCTGAACTTGTGGCCGTTTACGTCGCCGTCCAGCTCGACCAGGATGGGCACCACCCCGGTGAACAGCTC
CTCGCCCTTGCTCACCATGGTCTCGAGGATATCACCGGTAGGGATCCTCTAGAGTCCGGAGGCTGGATCG
GTCCCGGTGTCTTCTATGGAGGTCAAAACAGCGTGGATGGCGTCTCCAGGCGATCTGACGGTTCACTAAA
CGAGCTCTGCTTATATAGACCTCCCACCGTACACGCCTACCGCCCATTTGCGTCAATGGGGCGGAGTTGT
TACGACATTTTGGAAAGTCCCGTTGATTTTGGTGCCAAAACAAACTCCCATTGACGTCAATGGGGTGGAG
ACTTGGAAATCCCCGTGAGTCAAACCGCTATCCACGCCCATTGATGTACTGCCAAAACCGCATCACCATG
GTAATAGCGATGACTAATACGTAGATGTACTGCCAAGTAGGAAAGTCCCATAAGGTCATGTACTGGGCAT
AATGCCAGGCGGGCCATTTACCGTCATTGACGTCAATAGGGGGCGTACTTGGCATATGATACACTTGATG
TACTGCCAAGTGGGCAGTTTACCGTAAATACTCCACCCATTGACGTCAATGGAAAGTCCCTATTGGCGTT
ACTATGGGAACATACGTCATTATTGACGTCAATGGGCGGGGGTCGTTGGGCGGTCAGCCAGGCGGGCCAT
TTACCGTAAGTTATGTAACGCGGAACTCCATATATGGGCTATGAACTAATGACCCCGTAATTGATTACTA
TTAATAACTAGTCAATAATCAATGTCAACGCGTATATCTGGCCCGTACATCGCGAAGCAGCGCAAAACGC
CTAACCCTAAGCAGATTCTTCATGCAATTGTCGGTCAAGCCTTGCCTTGTTGTAGCTTAAATTTTGCTCG
CGCACTACTCAGCGACCTCCAACACACAAGCAGGGAGCAGATACTGGCTTAACTATGCGGCATCAGAGCA
GATTGTACTGAGAGTGCACCATAGGGGATCGGGAGATCTCCCGATCCGTCGACGTCAGGTGGCACTTTTC
GGGGAAATGTGCGCGGAACCCCTATTTGTTTATTTTTCTAAATACATTCAAATATGTATCCGCTCATGAG
ACAATAACCCTGATAAATGCTTCAATAATATTGAAAAAGGAAGAGTATGAGTATTCAACATTTCCGTGTC
GCCCTTATTCCCTTTTTTGCGGCATTTTGCCTTCCTGTTTTTGCTCACCCAGAAACGCTGGTGAAAGTAA
AAGATGCTGAAGATCAGTTGGGTGCACGAGTGGGTTACATCGAACTGGATCTCAACAGCGGTAAGATCCT
TGAGAGTTTTCGCCCCGAAGAACGTTTTCCAATGATGAGCACTTTTAAAGTTCTGCTATGTGGCGCGGTA
TTATCCCGTATTGACGCCGGGCAAGAGCAACTCGGTCGCCGCATACACTATTCTCAGAATGACTTGGTTG
AGTACTCACCAGTCACAGAAAAGCATCTTACGGATGGCATGACAGTAAGAGAATTATGCAGTGCTGCCAT
AACCATGAGTGATAACACTGCGGCCAACTTACTTCTGACAACGATCGGAGGACCGAAGGAGCTAACCGCT
TTTTTGCACAACATGGGGGATCATGTAACTCGCCTTGATCGTTGGGAACCGGAGCTGAATGAAGCCATAC
CAAACGACGAGCGTGACACCACGATGCCTGTAGCAATGGCAACAACGTTGCGCAAACTATTAACTGGCGA
ACTACTTACTCTAGCTTCCCGGCAACAATTAATAGACTGGATGGAGGCGGATAAAGTTGCAGGACCACTT
CTGCGCTCGGCCCTTCCGGCTGGCTGGTTTATTGCTGATAAATCTGGAGCCGGTGAGCGTGGGTCTCGCG
GTATCATTGCAGCACTGGGGCCAGATGGTAAGCCCTCCCGTATCGTAGTTATCTACACGACGGGGAGTCA
GGCAACTATGGATGAACGAAATAGACAGATCGCTGAGATAGGTGCCTCACTGATTAAGCATTGGTAACTG
TCAGACCAAGTTTACTCATATATACTTTAGATTGATTTAAAACTTCATTTTTAATTTAAAAGGATCTAGG
TGAAGATCCTTTTTGATAATCTCATGACCAAAATCCCTTAACGTGAGTTTTCGTTCCACTGAGCGTCAGA
CCCCGTAGAAAAGATCAAAGGATCTTCTTGAGATCCTTTTTTTCTGCGCGTAATCTGCTGCTTGCAAACA
AAAAAACCACCGCTACCAGCGGTGGTTTGTTTGCCGGATCAAGAGCTACCAACTCTTTTTCCGAAGGTAA
CTGGCTTCAGCAGAGCGCAGATACCAAATACTGTTCTTCTAGTGTAGCCGTAGTTAGGCCACCACTTCAA
GAACTCTGTAGCACCGCCTACATACCTCGCTCTGCTAATCCTGTTACCAGTGGCTGCTGCCAGTGGCGAT
AAGTCGTGTCTTACCGGGTTGGACTCAAGACGATAGTTACCGGATAAGGCGCAGCGGTCGGGCTGAACGG
GGGGTTCGTGCACACAGCCCAGCTTGGAGCGAACGACCTACACCGAACTGAGATACCTACAGCGTGAGCT
ATGAGAAAGCGCCACGCTTCCCGAAGGGAGAAAGGCGGACAGGTATCCGGTAAGCGGCAGGGTCGGAACA
GGAGAGCGCACGAGGGAGCTTCCAGGGGGAAACGCCTGGTATCTTTATAGTCCTGTCGGGTTTCGCCACC
TCTGACTTGAGCGTCGATTTTTGTGATGCTCGTCAGGGGGGCGGAGCCTATGGAAAAACGCCAGCAACGC
GGCCTTTTTACGGTTCCTGGCCTTTTGCTGGCCTTTTGCTCACATGTTCTTTCCTGCGTTATCCCCTGAT
TCTGTGGATAACCGTATTACCGCCTTTGAGTGAGCTGATACCGCTCGCCGCAGCCGAACGACCGAGCGCA
GCGAGTCAGTGAGCGAGGAAGCGGAAGAGCGCCCAATACGCAAACCGCCTCTCCCCGCGCGTTGGCCGAT
TCATTAATGCAGCTGGCACGACAGGTTTCCCGACTGGAAAGCGGGCAGTGAGCGCAACGCAATTAATGTG
AGTTAGCTCACTCATTAGGCACCCCAGGCTTTACACTTTATGCTTCCGGCTCGTATGTTGTGTGGAATTG
TGAGCGGATAACAATTTCACACAGGAAACAGCTATGACCATGATTACGCCAAGCTCTAGCTAGAGGTCGA
CGGTATACAGACATGATAAGATACATTGATGAGTTTGGACAAACCACAACTAGAATGCAGTGAAAAAAAT
GCTTTATTTGTGAAATTTGTGATGCTATTGCTTTATTTGTAACCATTATAAGCTGCAATAAACAAGTTGG
GGTGGGCGAAGAACTCCAGCATGAGATCCCCGCGCTGGAGGATCATCCAGCCGGCGTCCCGGAAAACGAT
TCCGAAGCCCAACCTTTCATAGAAGGCGGCGGTGGAATCGAAATCTCGTAGCACGTGTCAGTCCTGCTCC
TCGGCCACGAAGTGCTTAGCCCTCCCACACATAACCAGAGGGCAGCAATTCACGAATCCCAACTGCCGTC
GGCTGTCCATCACTGTCCTTCACTATGGCTTTGATCCCAGGATGCAGATCGAGAAGCACCTGTCGGCACC
GTCCGCAGGGGCTCAAGATGCCCCTGTTCTCATTTCCGATCGCGACGATACAAGTCAGGTTGCCAGCTGC
CGCAGCAGCAGCAGTGCCCAGCACCACGAGTTCTGCACAAGGTCCCCCAGTAAAATGATATACATTGACA
CCAGTGAAGATGCGGCCGTCGCTAGAGAGAGCTGCGCTGGCGACGCTGTAGTCTTCAGAGATGGGGATGC
TGTTGATTGTAGCCGTTGCTCTTTCAATGAGGGTGGATTCTTCTTGAGACAAAGGCTTGGCCATGGTTTA
GTTCCTCACCTTGTCGTATTATACT
