>Addgene plasmid #169728 | pcDNA6.2EmGFP-cDAXX-0SB | depositor partial sequence | sequence record 328871 | ORF Sequence
ATGAGCAGCCTGCAGATCAGCAACGAGCGGAACCTGGAACCTGGCAAGCAGAGCCCTAGATCCATCGGCG
AGCAGCAGAACAGAGGCAGAATCGTGTCTCCCAGCCTGCTGAGCGAAGAACCTCTGGCTCCTAGCTCCAT
CGACGCCGAGTCTAATGGCGAACAGCCCGAGGAACTGACCCTGGAAGAGGAATCCCCTGTGTCTCAGCTG
TTCGAGCTGGAAATCGAGGCCCTGCCTCTGGATACACCCAGCAGCGTGGAAACAGACAGCCCTCGGAGCA
TCAGACAGAGCGAGGAACCTTTCACCACCGTGCTGGAAAACGGCGCTGGCATGGTCACCAGCACCACCTT
TAATGGCGGAGTGTCCCCTCACAACTGGGGCGATTCTGGACCTCCTAGCAGGCGGTCTAGAAGAGAGAGA
AGGCAGACCGGATCTGGCCCTCTGGGCAACAGCTACGTGGAAAGACAGAGAAGCGTGCACGAGAGAAACG
GCAGGCGGATCAGCACACTGCCTAGTCCTCCAAGTCCTCTGGCTTCTCTGGCCCCAGTGTCTCCTGATAG
CGCCAGAGTGGATAGCCCTAGCCATGGACTGTCTCCCGTGTCTCTGAGCATCCCATCTCCAGCCAGACTG
AGCCAGACACCTCACAGCCAACCTCCAAGACCTGGCACCTCTAGAACCAGCGTGGCCACACAGTGCGACC
CCGAAGAGATCATCGTGCTGTCCGACAGCGACTAA
